>Addgene plasmid #24097 | HSD2-FLAG | addgene full sequence | sequence record 420155 | Addgene NGS Result
GGCCTCCGCGCCGGGTTTTGGCGCCTCCCGCGGGCGCCCCCCTCCTCACGGCGAGCGCTGCCACGTCAGA
CGAAGGGCGCAGCGAGCGTCCTGATCCTTCCGCCCGGACGCTCAGGACAGCGGCCCGCTGCTCATAAGAC
TCGGCCTTAGAACCCCAGTATCAGCAGAAGGACATTTTAGGACGGGACTTGGGTGACTCTAGGGCACTGG
TTTTCTTTCCAGAGAGCGGAACAGGCGAGGAAAAGTAGTCCCTTCTCGGCGATTCTGCGGAGGGATCTCC
GTGGGGCGGTGAACGCCGATGATTATATAAGGACGCGCCGGGTGTGGCACAGCTAGTTCCGTCGCAGCCG
GGATTTGGGTCGCGGTTCTTGTTTGTGGATCGCTGTGATCGTCACTTGGTGAGTAGCGGGCTGCTGGGCT
GGCCGGGGCTTTCGTGGCCGCCGGGCCGCTCGGTGGGACGGAAGCGTGTGGAGAGACCGCCAAGGGCTGT
AGTCTGGGTCCGCGAGCAAGGTTGCCCTGAACTGGGGGTTGGGGGGAGCGCAGCAAAATGGCGGCTGTTC
CCGAGTCTTGAATGGAAGACGCTTGTGAGGCGGGCTGTGAGGTCGTTGAAACAAGGTGGGGGGCATGGTG
GGCGGCAAGAACCCAAGGTCTTGAGGCCTTCGCTAATGCGGGAAAGCTCTTATTCGGGTGAGATGGGCTG
GGGCACCATCTGGGGACCCTGACGTGAAGTTTGTCACTGACTGGAGAACTCGGTTTGTCGTCTGTTGCGG
GGGCGGCAGTTATGGCGGTGCCGTTGGGCAGTGCACCCGTACCTTTGGGAGCGCGCGCCCTCGTCGTGTC
GTGACGTCACCCGTTCTGTTGGCTTATAATGCAGGGTGGGGCCACCTGCCGGTAGGTGTGCGGTAGGCTT
TTCTCCGTCGCAGGACGCAGGGTTCGGGCCTAGGGTAGGCTCTCCTGAATCGACAGGCGCCGGACCTCTG
GTGAGGGGAGGGATAAGTGAGGCGTCAGTTTCTTTGGTCGGTTTTATGTACCTATCTTCTTAAGTAGCTG
AAGCTCCGGTTTTGAACTATGCGCTCGGGGTTGGCGAGTGTGTTTTGTGAAGTTTTTTAGGCACCTTTTG
AAATGTAATCATTTGGGTCAATATGTAATTTTCAGTGTTAGACTAGTAAATTGTCCGCTAAATTCTGGCC
GTTTTTGGCTTTTTTGTTAGACGAAGCTTGGGCTGCAGGTCGACTCTAGAGGATCCGCCATGGAGCGCTG
GCCTTGGCCGTCGGGCGGCGCCTGGCTGCTCGTGGCTGCCCGCGCGCTGCTGCAGCTGCTGCGCTCAGAC
CTGCGTCTGGGCCGCCCGCTGCTGGCGGCGCTGGCGCTGCTGGCCGCGCTCGACTGGCTGTGCCAGCGCC
TGCTGCCCCCGCCGGCCGCACTCGCCGTGCTGGCCGCCGCCGGCTGGATCGCGTTGTCCCGCCTGGCGCG
CCCGCAGCGCCTGCCGGTGGCCACTCGCGCGGTGCTCATCACCGGTTGTGACTCTGGTTTTGGCAAGGAG
ACGGCCAAGAAACTGGACTCCATGGGCTTCACGGTGCTGGCCACCGTATTGGAGTTGAACAGCCCCGGTG
CCATCGAGCTGCGTACCTGCTGCTCCCCTCGCCTAAGGCTGCTGCAGATGGACCTGACCAAACCAGGAGA
CATTAGCCGCTTGCTAGAGTTCACCAAGGCCCACACCACCAGCACCGGCCTGTGGGGCCTCGTCAACAAC
GCAGGCCACAATGAAGTAGTTGCTGATGCGGAGCTGTCTCCAGTGGCCACTTTCCGTAGCTGCATGGAGG
TTAACTTCTTTGGCGCGCTCGAGCTGACCAAGGGCCTCCTGCCCCTGCTGCGCAGCTCAAGGGGCCGCAT
CGTGACTGTGGGGAGCCCAGCGGGGGACATGCCATATCCGTGCTTGGGGGCCTATGGAACCTCCAAAGCG
GCCGTGGCGCTACTCATGGACACATTCAGCTGTGAACTCCTTCCCTGGGGGGTCAAGGTCAGCATCATCC
AGCCCGGGTGCTTCAAGACAGAGTCAGTGAGAAACGTGGGTCAGTGGGAAAAGCGCAAGCAATTGCTGCT
GGCCAACCTGCCTCAAGAGCTGCTGCAGGCCTACGGCAAGGACTACATCGAGCACTTGCATGGGCAGTTC
CTGCACTCGCTACGCCTGGCCATGTCCGACCTCACCCCAGTTGTAGATGCCATCACAGATGCGCTGCTGG
CAGCTCGGCCCCGCCGCCGCTATTACCCCGGCCAGGGCCTGGGGCTCATGTACTTCATCCACTACTACCT
GCCTGAAGGCCTGCGGCGCCGCTTCCTGCAGGCCTTCTTCATCAGTCACTGTCTGCCTCGAGCACTGCAG
CCTGGCCAGCCTGGCACTACCCCACCACAGGACGCAGCCCAGGACCCAAACCTGAGCCCCGGCCCTTCCC
CAGCAGTGGCTCGGATGGACTACAAGGACGACGATGACAAGTGATTCTAGCTACCGGTGATCCGCCCCTC
TCCCTCCCCCCCCCCTAACGTTACTGGCCGAAGCCGCTTGGAATAAGGCCGGTGTGCGTTTGTCTATATG
TTATTTTCCACCATATTGCCGTCTTTTGGCAATGTGAGGGCCCGGAAACCTGGCCCTGTCTTCTTGACGA
GCATTCCTAGGGGTCTTTCCCCTCTCGCCAAAGGAATGCAAGGTCTGTTGAATGTCGTGAAGGAAGCAGT
TCCTCTGGAAGCTTCTTGAAGACAAACAACGTCTGTAGCGACCCTTTGCAGGCAGCGGAACCCCCCACCT
GGCGACAGGTGCCTCTGCGGCCAAAAGCCACGTGTATAAGATACACCTGCAAAGGCGGCACAACCCCAGT
GCCACGTTGTGAGTTGGATAGTTGTGGAAAGAGTCAAATGGCTCTCCTCAAGCGTATTCAACAAGGGGCT
GAAGGATGCCCAGAAGGTACCCCATTGTATGGGATCTGATCTGGGGCCTCGGTACACATGCTTTACATGT
GTTTAGTCGAGGTTAAAAAAACGTCTAGGCCCCCCGAACCACGGGGACGTGGTTTTCCTTTGAAAAACAC
GATGATAATATGGCCACAACCATGGTGAGCAAGGGCGAGGAGCTGTTCACCGGGGTGGTGCCCATCCTGG
TCGAGCTGGACGGCGACGTAAACGGCCACAAGTTCAGCGTGTCCGGCGAGGGCGAGGGCGATGCCACCTA
CGGCAAGCTGACCCTGAAGCTGATCTGCACCACCGGCAAGCTGCCCGTGCCCTGGCCCACCCTCGTGACC
ACCCTGGGCTACGGCCTGCAGTGCTTCGCCCGCTACCCCGACCACATGAAGCAGCACGACTTCTTCAAGT
CCGCCATGCCCGAAGGCTACGTCCAGGAGCGCACCATCTTCTTCAAGGACGACGGCAACTACAAGACCCG
CGCCGAGGTGAAGTTCGAGGGCGACACCCTGGTGAACCGCATCGAGCTGAAGGGCATCGACTTCAAGGAG
GACGGCAACATCCTGGGGCACAAGCTGGAGTACAACTACAACAGCCACAACGTCTATATCACCGCCGACA
AGCAGAAGAACGGCATCAAGGCCAACTTCAAGATCCGCCACAACATCGAGGACGGCGGCGTGCAGCTCGC
CGACCACTACCAGCAGAACACCCCCATCGGCGACGGCCCCGTGCTGCTGCCCGACAACCACTACCTGAGC
TACCAGTCCGCCCTGAGCAAAGACCCCAACGAGAAGCGCGATCACATGGTCCTGCTGGAGTTCGTGACCG
CCGCCGGGATCACTCTCGGCATGGACGAGCTGTACAAGTAAAGCGGCCGCGACTCTAGAATTCGATATCA
AGCTTATCGATAATCAACCTCTGGATTACAAAATTTGTGAAAGATTGACTGGTATTCTTAACTATGTTGC
TCCTTTTACGCTATGTGGATACGCTGCTTTAATGCCTTTGTATCATGCTATTGCTTCCCGTATGGCTTTC
ATTTTCTCCTCCTTGTATAAATCCTGGTTGCTGTCTCTTTATGAGGAGTTGTGGCCCGTTGTCAGGCAAC
GTGGCGTGGTGTGCACTGTGTTTGCTGACGCAACCCCCACTGGTTGGGGCATTGCCACCACCTGTCAGCT
CCTTTCCGGGACTTTCGCTTTCCCCCTCCCTATTGCCACGGCGGAACTCATCGCCGCCTGCCTTGCCCGC
TGCTGGACAGGGGCTCGGCTGTTGGGCACTGACAATTCCGTGGTGTTGTCGGGGAAATCATCGTCCTTTC
CTTGGCTGCTCGCCTGTGTTGCCACCTGGATTCTGCGCGGGACGTCCTTCTGCTACGTCCCTTCGGCCCT
CAATCCAGCGGACCTTCCTTCCCGCGGCCTGCTGCCGGCTCTGCGGCCTCTTCCGCGTCTTCGCCTTCGC
CCTCAGACGAGTCGGATCTCCCTTTGGGCCGCCTCCCCGCATCGATACCGTCGACCTCGAGACCTAGAAA
AACATGGAGCAATCACAAGTAGCAATACAGCAGCTACCAATGCTGATTGTGCCTGGCTAGAAGCACAAGA
GGAGGAGGAGGTGGGTTTTCCAGTCACACCTCAGGTACCTTTAAGACCAATGACTTACAAGGCAGCTGTA
GATCTTAGCCACTTTTTAAAAGAAAAGGGGGGACTGGAAGGGCTAATTCACTCCCAACGAAGACAAGATA
TCCTTGATCTGTGGATCTACCACACACAAGGCTACTTCCCTGATTGGCAGAACTACACACCAGGGCCAGG
GATCAGATATCCACTGACCTTTGGATGGTGCTACAAGCTAGTACCAGTTGAGCAAGAGAAGGTAGAAGAA
GCCAATGAAGGAGAGAACACCCGCTTGTTACACCCTGTGAGCCTGCATGGGATGGATGACCCGGAGAGAG
AAGTATTAGAGTGGAGGTTTGACAGCCGCCTAGCATTTCATCACATGGCCCGAGAGCTGCATCCGGACTG
TACTGGGTCTCTCTGGTTAGACCAGATCTGAGCCTGGGAGCTCTCTGGCTAACTAGGGAACCCACTGCTT
AAGCCTCAATAAAGCTTGCCTTGAGTGCTTCAAGTAGTGTGTGCCCGTCTGTTGTGTGACTCTGGTAACT
AGAGATCCCTCAGACCCTTTTAGTCAGTGTGGAAAATCTCTAGCAGGGCCCGTTTAAACCCGCTGATCAG
CCTCGACTGTGCCTTCTAGTTGCCAGCCATCTGTTGTTTGCCCCTCCCCCGTGCCTTCCTTGACCCTGGA
AGGTGCCACTCCCACTGTCCTTTCCTAATAAAATGAGGAAATTGCATCGCATTGTCTGAGTAGGTGTCAT
TCTATTCTGGGGGGTGGGGTGGGGCAGGACAGCAAGGGGGAGGATTGGGAAGACAATAGCAGGCATGCTG
GGGATGCGGTGGGCTCTATGGCTTCTGAGGCGGAAAGAACCAGCTGGGGCTCTAGGGGGTATCCCC
[124 nt withheld, positions 5457-5580]
C
[91 nt withheld, positions 5582-5672]
A
[49 nt withheld, positions 5674-5722]
CCTTTGACGTTGGAGTCCACGTTCTTT
[37 nt withheld, positions 5750-5786]
ACCCTATCTCGGTCTATTCTTTTGATTTATAAGGGATTTTGCCGATTTCGGCCTATTGGTTAAAAAATGA
GCTGATTTAACAAAAATTTAACGCGAATTAATTCTGTGGAATGTGTGTCAGTTAGGGTGTGGAAAGTCCC
CAGGCTCCCCAGCAGGCAGAAGTATGCAAAGCATGCATCTCAATTAGTCAGCAACCAGGTGTGGAAAGTC
CCCAGGCTCCCCAGCAGGCAGAAGTATGCAAAGCATGCATCTCAATTAGTCAGCAACCATAGTCCCGCCC
CTAACTCCGCCCATCCCGCCCCTAACTCCGCCCAGTTCCGCCCATTCTCCGCCCCATGGCTGACTAATTT
TTTTTATTTATGCAGAGGCCGAGGCCGCCTCTGCCTCTGAGCTATTCCAGAAGTAGTGAGGAGGCTTTTT
TGGAGGCCTAGGCTTTTGCAAAAAGCTCCCGGGAGCTTGTATATCCATTTTCGGATCTGATCAGCACGTG
TTGACAATTAATCATCGGCATAGTATATCGGCATAGTATAATACGACAAGGTGAGGAACTAAACCATGGC
CAAGTTGACCAGTGCCGTTCCGGTGCTCACCGCGCGCGACGTCGCCGGAGCGGTCGAGTTCTGGACCGAC
CGGCTCGGGTTCTCCCGGGACTTCGTGGAGGACGACTTCGCCGGTGTGGTCCGGGACGACGTGACCCTGT
TCATCAGCGCGGTCCAGGACCAGGTGGTGCCGGACAACACCCTGGCCTGGGTGTGGGTGCGCGGCCTGGA
CGAGCTGTACGCCGAGTGGTCGGAGGTCGTGTCCACGAACTTCCGGGACGCCTCCGGGCCGGCCATGACC
GAGATCGGCGAGCAGCCGTGGGGGCGGGAGTTCGCCCTGCGCGACCCGGCCGGCAACTGCGTGCACTTCG
TGGCCGAGGAGCAGGACTGACACGTGCTACGAGATTTCGATTCCACCGCCGCCTTCTATGAAAGGTTGGG
CTTCGGAATCGTTTTCCGGGACGCCGGCTGGATGATCCTCCAGCGCGGGGATCTCATGCTGGAGTTCTTC
GCCCACCCCAACTTGTTTATTGCAGCTTATAATGGTTACAAATAAAGCAATAGCATCACAAATTTCACAA
ATAAAGCATTTTTTTCACTGCATTCTAGTTGTGGTTTGTCCAAACTCATCAATGTATCTTATCATGTCTG
TATACCGTCGACCTCTAGCTAGAGCTTGGCGTAATCATGGTCATAGCTGTTTCCTGTGTGAAATTGTTAT
CCGCTCACAATTCCACACAACATACGAGCCGGAAGCATAAAGTGTAAAGCCTGGGGTGCCTAATGAGTGA
GCTAACTCACATTAATTGCGTTGCGCTCACTGCCCGCTTTCCAGTCGGGAAACCTGTCGTGCCAGCTGCA
TTAATGAATCGGCCAACGCGCGGGGAGAGGCGGTTTGCGTATTGGGCGCTCTTCCGCTTCCTCGCTCACT
GACTCGCTGCGCTCGGTCGTTCGGCTGCGGCGAGCGGTATCAGCTCACTCAAAGGCGGTAATACGGTTAT
CCACAGAATCAGGGGATAACGCAGGAAAGAACATGTGAGCAAAAGGCCAGCAAAAGGCCAGGAACCGTAA
AAAGGCCGCGTTGCTGGCGTTTTTCCATAGGCTCCGCCCCCCTGACGAGCATCACAAAAATCGACGCTCA
AGTCAGAGGTGGCGAAACCCGACAGGACTATAAAGATACCAGGCGTTTCCCCCTGGAAGCTCCCTCGTGC
GCTCTCCTGTTCCGACCCTGCCGCTTACCGGATACCTGTCCGCCTTTCTCCCTTCGGGAAGCGTGGCGCT
TTCTCATAGCTCACGCTGTAGGTATCTCAGTTCGGTGTAGGTCGTTCGCTCCAAGCTGGGCTGTGTGCAC
GAACCCCCCGTTCAGCCCGACCGCTGCGCCTTATCCGGTAACTATCGTCTTGAGTCCAACCCGGTAAGAC
ACGACTTATCGCCACTGGCAGCAGCCACTGGTAACAGGATTAGCAGAGCGAGGTATGTAGGCGGTGCTAC
AGAGTTCTTGAAGTGGTGGCCTAACTACGGCTACACTAGAAGAACAGTATTTGGTATCTGCGCTCTGCTG
AAGCCAGTTACCTTCGGAAAAAGAGTTGGTAGCTCTTGATCCGGCAAACAAACCACCGCTGGTAGCGGTG
GTTTTTTTGTTTGCAAGCAGCAGATTACGCGCAGAAAAAAAGGATCTCAAGAAGATCCTTTGATCTTTTC
TACGGGGTCTGACGCTCAGTGGAACGAAAACTCACGTTAAGGGATTTTGGTCATGAGATTATCAAAAAGG
ATCTTCACCTAGATCCTTTTAAATTAAAAATGAAGTTTTAAATCAATCTAAAGTATATATGAGTAAACTT
GGTCTGACAGTTACCAATGCTTAATCAGTGAGGCACCTATCTCAGCGATCTGTCTATTTCGTTCATCCAT
AGTTGCCTGACTCCCCGTCGTGTAGATAACTACGATACGGGAGGGCTTACCATCTGGCCCCAGTGCTGCA
ATGATACCGCGAGACCCACGCTCACCGGCTCCAGATTTATCAGCAATAAACCAGCCAGCCGGAAGGGCCG
AGCGCAGAAGTGGTCCTGCAACTTTATCCGCCTCCATCCAGTCTATTAATTGTTGCCGGGAAGCTAGAGT
AAGTAGTTCGCCAGTTAATAGTTTGCGCAACGTTGTTGCCATTGCTACAGGCATCGTGGTGTCACGCTCG
TCGTTTGGTATGGCTTCATTCAGCTCCGGTTCCCAACGATCAAGGCGAGTTACATGATCCCCCATGTTGT
GCAAAAAAGCGGTTAGCTCCTTCGGTCCTCCGATCGTTGTCAGAAGTAAGTTGGCCGCAGTGTTATCACT
CATGGTTATGGCAGCACTGCATAATTCTCTTACTGTCATGCCATCCGTAAGATGCTTTTCTGTGACTGGT
GAGTACTCAACCAAGTCATTCTGAGAATAGTGTATGCGGCGACCGAGTTGCTCTTGCCCGGCGTCAATAC
GGGATAATACCGCGCCACATAGCAGAACTTTAAAAGTGCTCATCATTGGAAAACGTTCTTCGGGGCGAAA
ACTCTCAAGGATCTTACCGCTGTTGAGATCCAGTTCGATGTAACCCACTCGTGCACCCAACTGATCTTCA
GCATCTTTTACTTTCACCAGCGTTTCTGGGTGAGCAAAAACAGGAAGGCAAAATGCCGCAAAAAAGGGAA
TAAGGGCGACACGGAAATGTTGAATACTCATACTCTTCCTTTTTCAATATTATTGAAGCATTTATCAGGG
TTATTGTCTCATGAGCGGATACATATTTGAATGTATTTAGAAAAATAAACAAATAGGGGTTCCGCGCACA
TTTCCCCGAAAAGTGCCACCTGACGTCGACGGATCGGGAGATCTCCCGATCCCCTATGGTGCACTCTCAG
TACAATCTGCTCTGATGCCGCATAGTTAAGCCAGTATCTGCTCCCTGCTTGTGTGTTGGAGGTCGCTGAG
TAGTGCGCGAGCAAAATTTAAGCTACAACAAGGCAAGGCTTGACCGACAATTGCATGAAGAATCTGCTTA
GGGTTAGGCGTTTTGCGCTGCTTCGCGATGTACGGGCCAGATATACGCGTTGACATTGATTATTGACTAG
TTATTAATAGTAATCAATTACGGGGTCATTAGTTCATAGCCCATATATGGAGTTCCGCGTTACATAACTT
ACGGTAAATGGCCCGCCTGGCTGACCGCCCAACGACCCCCGCCCATTGACGTCAATAATGACGTATGTTC
CCATAGTAACGCCAATAGGGACTTTCCATTGACGTCAATGGGTGGAGTATTTACGGTAAACTGCCCACTT
GGCAGTACATCAAGTGTATCATATGCCAAGTACGCCCCCTATTGACGTCAATGACGGTAAATGGCCCGCC
TGGCATTATGCCCAGTACATGACCTTATGGGACTTTCCTACTTGGCAGTACATCTACGTATTAGTCATCG
CTATTACCATGGTGATGCGGTTTTGGCAGTACATCAATGGGCGTGGATAGCGGTTTGACTCACGGGGATT
TCCAAGTCTCCACCCCATTGACGTCAATGGGAGTTTGTTTTGGCACCAAAATCAACGGGACTTTCCAAAA
TGTCGTAACAACTCCGCCCCATTGACGCAAATGGGCGGTAGGCGTGTACGGTGGGAGGTCTATATAAGCA
GCGCGTTTTGCCTGTACTGGGTCTCTCTGGTTAGACCAGATCTGAGCCTGGGAGCTCTCTGGCTAACTAG
GGAACCCACTGCTTAAGCCTCAATAAAGCTTGCCTTGAGTGCTTCAAGTAGTGTGTGCCCGTCTGTTGTG
TGACTCTGGTAACTAGAGATCCCTCAGACCCTTTTAGTCAGTGTGGAAAATCTCTAGCAGTGGCGCCCGA
ACAGGGACTTGAAAGCGAAAGGGAAACCAGAGGAGCTCTCTCGACGCAGGACTCGGCTTGCTGAAGCGCG
CACGGCAAGAGGCGAGGGGCGGCGACTGGTGAGTACGCCAAAAATTTTGACTAGCGGAGGCTAGAAGGAG
AGAGATGGGTGCGAGAGCGTCAGTATTAAGCGGGGGAGAATTAGATCGCGATGGGAAAAAATTCGGTTAA
GGCCAGGGGGAAAGAAAAAATATAAATTAAAACATATAGTATGGGCAAGCAGGGAGCTAGAACGATTCGC
AGTTAATCCTGGCCTGTTAGAAACATCAGAAGGCTGTAGACAAATACTGGGACAGCTACAACCATCCCTT
CAGACAGGATCAGAAGAACTTAGATCATTATATAATACAGTAGCAACCCTCTATTGTGTGCATCAAAGGA
TAGAGATAAAAGACACCAAGGAAGCTTTAGACAAGATAGAGGAAGAGCAAAACAAAAGTAAGACCACCGC
ACAGCAAGCGGCCGCTGATCTTCAGACCTGGAGGAGGAGATATGAGGGACAATTGGAGAAGTGAATTATA
TAAATATAAAGTAGTAAAAATTGAACCATTAGGAGTAGCACCCACCAAGGCAAAGAGAAGAGTGGTGCAG
AGAGAAAAAAGAGCAGTGGGAATAGGAGCTTTGTTCCTTGGGTTCTTGGGAGCAGCAGGAAGCACTATGG
GCGCAGCGTCAATGACGCTGACGGTACAGGCCAGACAATTATTGTCTGGTATAGTGCAGCAGCAGAACAA
TTTGCTGAGGGCTATTGAGGCGCAACAGCATCTGTTGCAACTCACAGTCTGGGGCATCAAGCAGCTCCAG
GCAAGAATCCTGGCTGTGGAAAGATACCTAAAGGATCAACAGCTCCTGGGGATTTGGGGTTGCTCTGGAA
AACTCATTTGCACCACTGCTGTGCCTTGGAATGCTAGTTGGAGTAATAAATCTCTGGAACAGATTTGGAA
TCACACGACCTGGATGGAGTGGGACAGAGAAATTAACAATTACACAAGCTTAATACACTCCTTAATTGAA
GAATCGCAAAACCAGCAAGAAAAGAATGAACAAGAATTATTGGAATTAGATAAATGGGCAAGTTTGTGGA
ATTGGTTTAACATAACAAATTGGCTGTGGTATATAAAATTATTCATAATGATAGTAGGAGGCTTGGTAGG
TTTAAGAATAGTTTTTGCTGTACTTTCTATAGTGAATAGAGTTAGGCAGGGATATTCACCATTATCGTTT
CAGACCCACCTCCCAACCCCGAGGGGACCCGACAGGCCCGAAGGAATAGAAGAAGAAGGTGGAGAGAGAG
ACAGAGACAGATCCATTCGATTAGTGAACGGATCGGCACTGCGTGCGCCAATTCTGCAGACAAATGGCAG
TATTCATCCACAATTTTAAAAGAAAAGGGGGGATTGGGGGGTACAGTGCAGGGGAAAGAATAGTAGACAT
AATAGCAACAGACATACAAACTAAAGAATTACAAAAACAAATTACAAAAATTCAAAATTTTCGGGTTTAT
TACAGGGACAGCAGAGATCCAGTTTGGTTAATTAACCCGTGTCGGCTCCAGATCT
Features (pLannotate 1.2.2; 34 found; start..end, strand, type, name):
      1..1212    +  promoter       UbC promoter: human ubiquitin C promoter
   1223..1246    -  misc_feature   MCS (fragment): pUC18/19 multiple cloning site
   1250..2464    +  CDS            HSD11B2: DHI2_HUMAN - Also known as HSD11K From Homo sapiens (Human).
   2471..2491    +  CDS            FLAG (fragment): FLAG® epitope tag, followed by an enterokinase cleavage site
   2515..3101    +  misc_feature   IRES2: internal ribosome entry site (IRES) of the encephalomyocarditis virus (EMCV)
   3102..3821    +  CDS            Venus: yellow fluorescent protein (YFP) with fast and efficient maturation (Nagai et al., 2002) mammalian codon-optimized
   3838..3862    +  misc_feature   MCS (fragment): pBluescript multiple cloning site
   3862..4450    +  misc_feature   WPRE: woodchuck hepatitis virus posttranscriptional regulatory element
   4387..4968    +  CDS            nef (fragment): NEF_HV1H2 - Experimental evidence at protein level: Swiss-Prot protein existence level 1. Extracellular Nef protein targets CD4(+) T-lymphocytes for apoptosis by interacting with CXCR4 surface receptors. From Human immunodeficiency virus type 1 group M subtype B (isolate HXB2) (HIV-1).
   4975..5155    +  LTR            5' LTR (truncated): truncated 5' long terminal repeat (LTR) from HIV-1
   5187..5411    +  polyA_signal   bGH poly(A) signal: bovine growth hormone polyadenylation signal
   5415..5436    +  promoter       SV40 promoter (fragment): SV40 enhancer and early promoter
   5457..5885    +  rep_origin     f1 ori (sequence partly withheld): f1 bacteriophage origin of replication; arrow indicates direction of (+) strand synthesis
   5899..6228    +  promoter       SV40 promoter: SV40 enhancer and early promoter
   6276..6323    +  promoter       EM7 promoter: synthetic bacterial promoter&nbsp
   6342..6716    +  CDS            BleoR: antibiotic-binding protein; Sh ble from Streptoalloteichus hindustanus; confers resistance to bleomycin, phleomycin, and Zeocin™
   6726..6851    +  CDS            ble (fragment): BLE_KLEPN - Experimental evidence at protein level: Swiss-Prot protein existence level 1. Binding protein with a strong affinity to the bleomycin family of antibiotics. Binds to CL990; an antimitotic-antibiotic compound. From Klebsiella pneumoniae.
   6846..6967    +  polyA_signal   SV40 poly(A) signal: SV40 polyadenylation signal
   7038..7060    -  protein_bind   lac operator (fragment): The lac repressor binds to the lac operator to inhibit transcription in E. coli. This inhibition can be relieved by adding lactose or isopropyl-β-D-thiogalactopyranoside (IPTG). lac repressor encoded by lacI
   7064..7094    -  promoter       lac promoter: promoter for the E. coli lac operon
   7109..7130    -  protein_bind   CAP binding site: CAP binding activates transcription in the presence of cAMP. E. coli catabolite activator protein
   7143..7235    -  CDS            lacI (fragment): lac repressor; lacI; The lac repressor binds to the lac operator to inhibit transcription in E. coli. This inhibition can be relieved by adding lactose or isopropyl-β-D-thiogalactopyranoside (IPTG).
   7418..8006    -  rep_origin     ori: high-copy-number ColE1/pMB1/pBR322/pUC origin of replication
   8177..9037    -  CDS            AmpR: β-lactamase; bla; confers resistance to ampicillin, carbenicillin, and related antibiotics
   9038..9142    -  promoter       AmpR promoter: bla
   9201..9253    -  misc_feature   bom (fragment): basis of mobility region from pBR322
   9408..9787    +  enhancer       CMV enhancer: human cytomegalovirus immediate early enhancer
   9788..9987    +  promoter       CMV promoter: human cytomegalovirus (CMV) immediate early promoter
  10005..10185   +  LTR            5' LTR (truncated): truncated 5' long terminal repeat (LTR) from HIV-1
  10232..10357   +  misc_feature   HIV-1 Ψ: packaging signal of human immunodeficiency virus type 1
  10341..10704   +  CDS            HIV-1 gag (fragment): gag protein from human immunodeficiency virus 1; gag
  10850..11083   +  misc_feature   RRE: The Rev response element (RRE) of HIV-1 allows for Rev-dependent mRNA export from the nucleus to the cytoplasm.
  11460..11560   +  CDS            Rev (fragment): human immunodeficiency virus 1 (HIV-1) Rev protein; rev; enhances nuclear export of unspliced and incompletely spliced viral mRNAs
  11610..11727   +  misc_feature   cPPT/CTS: central polypurine tract and central termination sequence of HIV-1
