[The description below was written by a language model from this plasmid's Addgene catalogue record and pLannotate feature annotations shown in this document.]
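Description:
HSD2-FLAG is an HIV-1-based lentiviral transfer plasmid built on the FCIV1 backbone for expressing human 11β-hydroxysteroid dehydrogenase type 2 (HSD11B2) in mammalian cells. It is maintained in E. coli through a high-copy ColE1/pUC-type origin with ampicillin selection (AmpR). The recommended host is a recombination-deficient strain, as is usual for plasmids carrying repeated LTR sequences. The backbone also contains an f1 origin and a bleomycin/Zeocin resistance gene placed behind tandem SV40 and EM7 promoters. This cassette lies outside the LTR-flanked region, so it would not be carried into transduced cells by the virus.

The viral genome is transcribed in packaging cells from a CMV enhancer/promoter fused to a truncated 5' LTR. This is followed by the Ψ packaging signal with a gag fragment, the Rev response element and the cPPT/CTS, which together support encapsidation, Rev-dependent nuclear export and efficient transduction. Downstream, the human ubiquitin C promoter drives a bicistronic transcript. The first cistron is the HSD11B2 coding sequence (about 1.2 kb, cloned via BamHI and XbaI/NheI) followed closely by a C-terminal FLAG epitope. An EMCV IRES then allows independent translation of Venus, so the yellow fluorescent protein marks transduced cells without being fused to the enzyme, as the depositor notes. A WPRE boosts transcript stability and expression, and the cassette ends with a truncated 3' LTR and a bGH polyadenylation signal.

The associated publication concerns activation of Trk neurotrophin receptors by glucocorticoids and the resulting neuroprotection. This suggests the construct was used to deliver this glucocorticoid-inactivating enzyme to cells, although the record does not describe the specific experiment.
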