Addgene plasmid #24097: HSD2-FLAG
Depositing lab: Moses Chao. Depositing organization: NYU Grossman School of Medicine. Publication: Activation of Trk neurotrophin receptors by glucocorticoids provides a neuroprotective effect. Jeanneteau F, Garabedian MJ, Chao MV. Proc Natl Acad Sci U S A. 2008 Mar 25. 105(12):4862-7. 10.1073/pnas.0709102105 PubMed 18347336.
Backbone
  Vector backbone: FCIV1
  Vector type: Lentiviral
Growth in bacteria
  Bacterial resistance: Ampicillin, 100 μg/mL
  Growth temperature: 37°C
  Growth strain: Stbl3
  Copy number: Unknown
Gene/Insert
  Gene/Insert name: HSD2 (alt name: 11beta hydroxysteroid dehydrogenase)
  Species: H. sapiens (human)
  Insert size (bp): 1250
  Entrez Gene: HSD11B2 (a.k.a. AME, AME1, HSD11K, HSD2, SDR9C3)
  Cloning method: Restriction Enzyme; 5′ cloning site BamHI (not destroyed); 3′ cloning site XbaI/NheI (unknown if destroyed)
  Sequencing primers: 5′ TRC-F
Terms and licenses: Academic/Nonprofit Terms; Industry Terms: Not Available to Industry
Depositor comments: HSD2-flag cDNA sequences was subcloned into FCIV1 lentiviral vector. The venus is not fused to the HSD2 and expression of venus is driven by an IRES sequence.
How to cite: HSD2-FLAG was a gift from Moses Chao (Addgene plasmid # 24097 ; http://n2t.net/addgene:24097 ; RRID:Addgene_24097)
