>Addgene plasmid #24097 | HSD2-FLAG | addgene partial sequence | sequence record 29886 | 24097 with FCIV-5 5'-gttagacgaagcttgggctgcaggtcgac
TCGGGCGGCGCCTGGCTGCTCGTGGCTGCCCGCGCGCTGCTGCAGCTGCTGCGCTCAGACCTGCGTCTGG
GCCGCCCGCTGCTGGCGGCGCTGGCGCTGCTGGCCGCGCTCGACTGGCTGTGCCAGCGCCTGCTGCCCCC
GCCGGCCGCACTCGCCGTGCTGGCCGCCGCCGGCTGGATCGCGTTGTCCCGCCTGGCGCGCCCGCAGCGC
CTGCCGGTGGCCACTCGCGCGGTGCTCATCACCGGTTGTGACTCTGGTTTTGGCAAGGAGACGGCCAAGA
AACTGGACTCCATGGGCTTCACGGTGCTGGCCACCGTATTGGAGTTGAACAGCCCCGGTGCCATCGAGCT
GCGTACCTGCT
