>Addgene plasmid #24097 | HSD2-FLAG | addgene partial sequence | sequence record 29887 | 24097 with EGFP-N
TCGCCCTTGCTCACCATGGTTGTGGCCATATTATCATCGTGTTTTTCAAAGGAAAACCACGTCCCCGTGG
TTCGGGGGGCCTAGACGTTTTTTTAACCTCGACTAAACACATGTAAAGCATGTGTACCGAGGCCCCAGAT
CAGATCCCATACAATGGGGTACCTTCTGGGCATCCTTCAGCCCCTTGTTGAATACGCTTGAGGAGAGCCA
TTTGACTCTTTCCACAACTATCCAACTCACAACGTGGCACTGGGGTTGTGCCGCCTTTGCAGGTGTATCT
TATACACGTGGCTTTTGGCCGCAGAGGCACCTGTCGCCAGGTGGGGGGTTCCGCTGCCTGCAAAGGGTCG
CTACAGACGTTGTTTGTCTTCAAGAAGCTTCCAGAGGAACTGCTTCCTTCACGACATTCAACAGACCTTG
CATTCCTTTGGCGAGAGGGGAAAGACCCCTAGGAATGCTCGTCAAGAAGACAGGGCCAGGTTTCCGGGCC
CTCACATTGCCAAAAGACGGCAATATGGTGGAAAATAACATATAGACAAACGCACACCGGCCTTATTCCA
AGCGGCTTCGGCCAGTAACGTTAGGGGGGGGGG
